>Addgene plasmid #64091 | pAAV-CAG-FLEX-TVA66T-EGFP | depositor full sequence | sequence record 107230 | pAAV-CAG-FLEX-TVA66T-EGFP sequence 6841 bps
CCTGCAGGCAGCTGCGCGCTCGCTCGCTCACTGAGGCCGCCCGGGCGTCGGGCGACCTTTGGTCGCCCGG
CCTCAGTGAGCGAGCGAGCGCGCAGAGAGGGAGTGGCCAACTCCATCACTAGGGGTTCCTGTCGACATTG
ATTATTGACTAGTTATTAATAGTAATCAATTACGGGGTCATTAGTTCATAGCCCATATATGGAGTTCCGC
GTTACATAACTTACGGTAAATGGCCCGCCTGGCTGACCGCCCAACGACCCCCGCCCATTGACGTCAATAA
TGACGTATGTTCCCATAGTAACGCCAATAGGGACTTTCCATTGACGTCAATGGGTGGAGTATTTACGGTA
AACTGCCCACTTGGCAGTACATCAAGTGTATCATATGCCAAGTACGCCCCCTATTGACGTCAATGACGGT
AAATGGCCCGCCTGGCATTATGCCCAGTACATGACCTTATGGGACTTTCCTACTTGGCAGTACATCTACG
TATTAGTCATCGCTATTACCATGGTCGAGGTGAGCCCCACGTTCTGCTTCACTCTCCCCATCTCCCCCCC
CTCCCCACCCCCAATTTTGTATTTATTTATTTTTTAATTATTTTGTGCAGCGATGGGGGCGGGGGGGGGG
GGGGGGCGCGCGCCAGGCGGGGCGGGGCGGGGCGAGGGGCGGGGCGGGGCGAGGCGGAGAGGTGCGGCGG
CAGCCAATCAGAGCGGCGCGCTCCGAAAGTTTCCTTTTATGGCGAGGCGGCGGCGGCGGCGGCCCTATAA
AAAGCGAAGCGCGCGGCGGGCGGGGAGTCGCTGCGACGCTGCCTTCGCCCCGTGCCCCGCTCCGCCGCCG
CCTCGCGCCGCCCGCCCCGGCTCTGACTGACCGCGTTACTCCCACAGGTGAGCGGGCGGGACGGCCCTTC
TCCTCCGGGCTGTAATTAGCGCTTGGTTTAATGACGGCTTGTTTCTTTTCTGTGGCTGCGTGAAAGCCTT
GAGGGGCTCCGGGAGGGCCCTTTGTGCGGGGGGAGCGGCTCGGGGGGTGCGTGCGTGTGTGTGTGCGTGG
GGAGCGCCGCGTGCGGCTCCGCGCTGCCCGGCGGCTGTGAGCGCTGCGGGCGCGGCGCGGGGCTTTGTGC
GCTCCGCAGTGTGCGCGAGGGGAGCGCGGCCGGGGGCGGTGCCCCGCGGTGCGGGGGGGGCTGCGAGGGG
AACAAAGGCTGCGTGCGGGGTGTGTGCGTGGGGGGGTGAGCAGGGGGTGTGGGCGCGTCGGTCGGGCTGC
AACCCCCCCTGCACCCCCCTCCCCGAGTTGCTGAGCACGGCCCGGCTTCGGGTGCGGGGCTCCGTACGGG
GCGTGGCGCGGGGCTCGCCGTGCCGGGCGGGGGGTGGCGGCAGGTGGGGGTGCCGGGCGGGGCGGGGCCG
CCTCGGGCCGGGGAGGGCTCGGGGGAGGGGCGCGGCGGCCCCCGGAGCGCCGGCGGCTGTCGAGGCGCGG
CGAGCCGCAGCCATTGCCTTTTATGGTAATCGTGCGAGAGGGCGCAGGGACTTCCTTTGTCCCAAATCTG
TGCGGAGCCGAAATCTGGGAGGCGCCGCCGCACCCCCTCTAGCGGGCGCGGGGCGAAGCGGTGCGGCGCC
GGCAGGAAGGAAATGGGCGGGGAGGGCCTTCGTGCGTCGCCGCGCCGCCGTCCCCTTCTCCCTCTCCAGC
CTCGGGGCTGTCCGCGGGGGGACGGCTGCCTTCGGGGGGGACGGGGCAGGGCGGGGTTCGGCTTCTGGCG
TGTGACCGGCGGCTCTAGAGCCTCTGCTAACCATGTTCATGCCTTCTTCTTTTTCCTACAGCTCCTGGGC
AACGTGCTGGTTATTGTGCTGTCTCATCATTTTGGCAAAGAATTCATAACTTCGTATAGCATACATTATA
CGAAGTTATTCTTTGCACCATTCTAAAGAATAACAGTGATAATTTCTGGGTTAAGGCAAATAACTTCGTA
TAGGATACTTTATACGAAGTTATGCTAGCTCACTTGTACAGCTCGTCCATGCCGAGAGTGATCCCGGCGG
CGGTCACGAACTCCAGCAGGACCATGTGATCGCGCTTCTCGTTGGGGTCTTTGCTCAGGGCGGACTGGGT
GCTCAGGTAGTGGTTGTCGGGCAGCAGCACGGGGCCGTCGCCGATGGGGGTGTTCTGCTGGTAGTGGTCG
GCGAGCTGCACGCTGCCGTCCTCGATGTTGTGGCGGATCTTGAAGTTCACCTTGATGCCGTTCTTCTGCT
TGTCGGCCATGATATAGACGTTGTGGCTGTTGTAGTTGTACTCCAGCTTGTGCCCCAGGATGTTGCCGTC
CTCCTTGAAGTCGATGCCCTTCAGCTCGATGCGGTTCACCAGGGTGTCGCCCTCGAACTTCACCTCGGCG
CGGGTCTTGTAGTTGCCGTCGTCCTTGAAGAAGATGGTGCGCTCCTGGACGTAGCCTTCGGGCATGGCGG
ACTTGAAGAAGTCGTGCTGCTTCATGTGGTCGGGGTAGCGGCTGAAGCACTGCACGCCGTAGGTCAGGGT
GGTCACGAGGGTGGGCCAGGGCACGGGCAGCTTGCCGGTGGTGCAGATGAACTTCAGGGTCAGCTTGCCG
TAGGTGGCATCGCCCTCGCCCTCGCCGGACACGCTGAACTTGTGGCCGTTTACGTCGCCGTCCAGCTCGA
CCAGGATGGGCACCACCCCGGTGAACAGCTCCTCGCCCTTGCTCACCCCACCCCCCTTGGATGCGCTTTC
AAGACTGAAGATGTCAGACCTGCTTTTTGCTTTGGACTTCCCCCATGCAGCGATACCACCCACAGCTACC
AGGCAGCACAGGAGCACTGCAGTGATCAGCATCCACATGCGGCCGTGATTCCTGGCTGGCAGAGCACGTC
CAGGAGCAGGGGCAGTGGGAGCCTCTGTGCCGTTGTCCGTGGGCACCGCGGGGATCGCGCTGGTCCCGCA
GCCCCAGGTGTCCCGCCCGTCGTCGCAGTCGGGGTGTCCGTCGCACAGCCAGTCCTGCGGGTAACACTCC
CCGTGGGCACCGGGCGGCTCCGAGCAGCGGAACTGACCGGGGGGGCAACGGGACAAAGAACCGTTACCGG
ACCCGTTACCGGTCACGTTACCGGGCAGCAGCAGCAGCAGCAGCGCGGGCAGCAGCCGCGCCATGGTGGC
GGCGCGCCATAACTTCGTATAATGTATGCTATACGAAGTTATTAAGAGGTTTCATATTGCTAATAGCAGC
TACAATCCAGCTACCATTCTGCATAACTTCGTATAAAGTATCCTATACGAAGTTATTCCGGAATCAACCT
CTGGATTACAAAATTTGTGAAAGATTGACTGGTATTCTTAACTATGTTGCTCCTTTTACGCTATGTGGAT
ACGCTGCTTTAATGCCTTTGTATCATGCTATTGCTTCCCGTATGGCTTTCATTTTCTCCTCCTTGTATAA
ATCCTGGTTGCTGTCTCTTTATGAGGAGTTGTGGCCCGTTGTCAGGCAACGTGGCGTGGTGTGCACTGTG
TTTGCTGACGCAACCCCCACTGGTTGGGGCATTGCCACCACCTGTCAGCTCCTTTCCGGGACTTTCGCTT
TCCCCCTCCCTATTGCCACGGCGGAACTCATCGCCGCCTGCCTTGCCCGCTGCTGGACAGGGGCTCGGCT
GTTGGGCACTGACAATTCCGTGGTGTTGTCGGGGAAGCTGACGTCCTTTCCATGGCTGCTCGCCTGTGTT
GCCACCTGGATTCTGCGCGGGACGTCCTTCTGCTACGTCCCTTCGGCCCTCAATCCAGCGGACCTTCCTT
CCCGCGGCCTGCTGCCGGCTCTGCGGCCTCTTCCGCGTCTTCGCCTTCGCCCTCAGACGAGTCGGATCTC
CCTTTGGGCCGCCTCCCCGCCTGGATCCTGTGCCTTCTAGTTGCCAGCCATCTGTTGTTTGCCCCTCCCC
CGTGCCTTCCTTGACCCTGGAAGGTGCCACTCCCACTGTCCTTTCCTAATAAAATGAGGAAATTGCATCG
CATTGTCTGAGTAGGTGTCATTCTATTCTGGGGGGTGGGGTGGGGCAGGACAGCAAGGGGGAGGATTGGG
AAGACAATAGCAGGCATGCTGGGGATGCGGTGGGCTCTATGGCAGGAACCCCTAGTGATGGAGTTGGCCA
CTCCCTCTCTGCGCGCTCGCTCGCTCACTGAGGCCGGGCGACCAAAGGTCGCCCGACGCCCGGGCTTTGC
CCGGGCGGCCTCAGTGAGCGAGCGAGCGCGCAGCTGCCTGCAGGGGCGCCTGATGCGGTATTTTCTCCTT
ACGCATCTGTGCGGTATTTCACACCGCATA
[142 nt withheld, positions 4301-4442]
C
[141 nt withheld, positions 4444-4584]
CCTTTGACGTTGGAGTCCACGTTCTTT
[37 nt withheld, positions 4612-4648]
ACCCTATCTCGGGCTATTCTTTTGATTTATAAGGGATTTTGCCGATTTCGGCCTATTGGTTAAAAAATGA
GCTGATTTAACAAAAATTTAACGCGAATTTTAACAAAATATTAACGTTTACAATTTTATGGTGCACTCTC
AGTACAATCTGCTCTGATGCCGCATAGTTAAGCCAGCCCCGACACCCGCCAACACCCGCTGACGCGCCCT
GACGGGCTTGTCTGCTCCCGGCATCCGCTTACAGACAAGCTGTGACCGTCTCCGGGAGCTGCATGTGTCA
GAGGTTTTCACCGTCATCACCGAAACGCGCGAGACGAAAGGGCCTCGTGATACGCCTATTTTTATAGGTT
AATGTCATGATAATAATGGTTTCTTAGACGTCAGGTGGCACTTTTCGGGGAAATGTGCGCGGAACCCCTA
TTTGTTTATTTTTCTAAATACATTCAAATATGTATCCGCTCATGAGACAATAACCCTGATAAATGCTTCA
ATAATATTGAAAAAGGAAGAGTATGAGTATTCAACATTTCCGTGTCGCCCTTATTCCCTTTTTTGCGGCA
TTTTGCCTTCCTGTTTTTGCTCACCCAGAAACGCTGGTGAAAGTAAAAGATGCTGAAGATCAGTTGGGTG
CACGAGTGGGTTACATCGAACTGGATCTCAACAGCGGTAAGATCCTTGAGAGTTTTCGCCCCGAAGAACG
TTTTCCAATGATGAGCACTTTTAAAGTTCTGCTATGTGGCGCGGTATTATCCCGTATTGACGCCGGGCAA
GAGCAACTCGGTCGCCGCATACACTATTCTCAGAATGACTTGGTTGAGTACTCACCAGTCACAGAAAAGC
ATCTTACGGATGGCATGACAGTAAGAGAATTATGCAGTGCTGCCATAACCATGAGTGATAACACTGCGGC
CAACTTACTTCTGACAACGATCGGAGGACCGAAGGAGCTAACCGCTTTTTTGCACAACATGGGGGATCAT
GTAACTCGCCTTGATCGTTGGGAACCGGAGCTGAATGAAGCCATACCAAACGACGAGCGTGACACCACGA
TGCCTGTAGCAATGGCAACAACGTTGCGCAAACTATTAACTGGCGAACTACTTACTCTAGCTTCCCGGCA
ACAATTAATAGACTGGATGGAGGCGGATAAAGTTGCAGGACCACTTCTGCGCTCGGCCCTTCCGGCTGGC
TGGTTTATTGCTGATAAATCTGGAGCCGGTGAGCGTGGGTCTCGCGGTATCATTGCAGCACTGGGGCCAG
ATGGTAAGCCCTCCCGTATCGTAGTTATCTACACGACGGGGAGTCAGGCAACTATGGATGAACGAAATAG
ACAGATCGCTGAGATAGGTGCCTCACTGATTAAGCATTGGTAACTGTCAGACCAAGTTTACTCATATATA
CTTTAGATTGATTTAAAACTTCATTTTTAATTTAAAAGGATCTAGGTGAAGATCCTTTTTGATAATCTCA
TGACCAAAATCCCTTAACGTGAGTTTTCGTTCCACTGAGCGTCAGACCCCGTAGAAAAGATCAAAGGATC
TTCTTGAGATCCTTTTTTTCTGCGCGTAATCTGCTGCTTGCAAACAAAAAAACCACCGCTACCAGCGGTG
GTTTGTTTGCCGGATCAAGAGCTACCAACTCTTTTTCCGAAGGTAACTGGCTTCAGCAGAGCGCAGATAC
CAAATACTGTCCTTCTAGTGTAGCCGTAGTTAGGCCACCACTTCAAGAACTCTGTAGCACCGCCTACATA
CCTCGCTCTGCTAATCCTGTTACCAGTGGCTGCTGCCAGTGGCGATAAGTCGTGTCTTACCGGGTTGGAC
TCAAGACGATAGTTACCGGATAAGGCGCAGCGGTCGGGCTGAACGGGGGGTTCGTGCACACAGCCCAGCT
TGGAGCGAACGACCTACACCGAACTGAGATACCTACAGCGTGAGCTATGAGAAAGCGCCACGCTTCCCGA
AGGGAGAAAGGCGGACAGGTATCCGGTAAGCGGCAGGGTCGGAACAGGAGAGCGCACGAGGGAGCTTCCA
GGGGGAAACGCCTGGTATCTTTATAGTCCTGTCGGGTTTCGCCACCTCTGACTTGAGCGTCGATTTTTGT
GATGCTCGTCAGGGGGGCGGAGCCTATGGAAAAACGCCAGCAACGCGGCCTTTTTACGGTTCCTGGCCTT
TTGCTGGCCTTTTGCTCACATGT
Features (pLannotate 1.2.2; 23 found; start..end, strand, type, name):
     12..39      +  repeat_region  AAV2 ITR (fragment): inverted terminal repeat of adeno-associated virus serotype 2 inverted
     68..95      +  repeat_region  AAV2 ITR (fragment): inverted terminal repeat of adeno-associated virus serotype 2 inverted
    134..513     +  enhancer       CMV enhancer: human cytomegalovirus immediate early enhancer
    515..792     +  promoter       chicken β-actin promoter: No description available
    794..1811    +  intron         chimeric intron: chimera between introns from chicken β-actin and rabbit β-globin
   1866..1899    +  protein_bind   loxP: Cre-mediated recombination occurs in the 8-bp core sequence (GCATACAT). Cre recombinase
   1900..1949    +  intron         β-globin intron (fragment): internally truncated intron from human β-globin
   1950..1983    +  protein_bind   lox2272: Cre-mediated recombination occurs in the 8-bp core sequence (GGATACTT). lox2272 sites are compatible with each other, but incompatible with loxP or loxN sites (Lee and Saito, 1988). Cre recombinase
   1990..2707    -  CDS            EBFP (fragment): enhanced blue variant of GFP mammalian codon-optimized
   2716..3144    -  CDS            RSVR_COTJA (fragment): Experimental evidence at protein level: Swiss-Prot protein existence level 1. Responsible for susceptibility to the retrovirus subgroup A Rous sarcoma virus. From Coturnix japonica (Japanese quail) (Coturnix coturnix japonica).
   3159..3192    -  protein_bind   loxP: Cre-mediated recombination occurs in the 8-bp core sequence (GCATACAT). Cre recombinase
   3193..3242    +  intron         β-globin intron (fragment): internally truncated intron from human β-globin
   3243..3276    -  protein_bind   lox2272: Cre-mediated recombination occurs in the 8-bp core sequence (GGATACTT). lox2272 sites are compatible with each other, but incompatible with loxP or loxN sites (Lee and Saito, 1988). Cre recombinase
   3282..3870    +  misc_feature   WPRE: woodchuck hepatitis virus posttranscriptional regulatory element
   3878..4102    +  polyA_signal   bGH poly(A) signal: bovine growth hormone polyadenylation signal
   4104..4244    +  repeat_region  AAV2 ITR: inverted terminal repeat of adeno-associated virus serotype 2 inverted
   4249..4300    -  misc_feature   bom (fragment): basis of mobility region from pBR322
   4319..4699    +  rep_origin     M13 ori (sequence partly withheld): M13 bacteriophage origin of replication; arrow indicates direction of (+) strand synthesis
   4775..4824    -  misc_feature   bom (fragment): basis of mobility region from pBR322
   4926..4961    -  CDS            rop (fragment): Rop protein, which maintains plasmids at low copy number; rop
   5056..5160    +  promoter       AmpR promoter: bla
   5161..6021    +  CDS            AmpR: β-lactamase; bla; confers resistance to ampicillin, carbenicillin, and related antibiotics
   6192..6780    +  rep_origin     ori: high-copy-number ColE1/pMB1/pBR322/pUC origin of replication
