[The description below was written by a language model from this plasmid's Addgene catalogue record and pLannotate feature annotations shown in this document.]
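Description:
pAAV-CAG-FLEX-TVA66T-EGFP is a 6.8 kb AAV transfer plasmid built on the Stratagene pAAV backbone for Cre-dependent expression of a mutant avian viral receptor fused to EGFP in mammalian cells. It is maintained in bacteria through a high-copy ColE1/pUC-type origin and an ampicillin resistance gene (β-lactamase with its own promoter), and it also carries an M13 phage origin. The expression cassette lies between AAV2 inverted terminal repeats, which allow it to be packaged into recombinant AAV particles. The automated annotation detects the upstream ITR only as short fragments, while the downstream ITR is called in full.

Expression is driven by the CAG promoter, annotated as the CMV enhancer, chicken β-actin promoter and chimeric intron. Downstream sits a FLEX (double-inverted) switch. Pairs of loxP and lox2272 sites in opposing orientations flank the coding sequence, which is placed in the antisense orientation relative to the promoter. Without Cre no functional transcript is made. Cre recombination inverts the cassette and then excises one site of each pair, locking it in the sense orientation. The insert encodes TVA950, the receptor for subgroup A avian sarcoma/leukosis virus, which the annotation matches to the quail protein. It carries a glutamic acid 66 to threonine substitution and a C-terminal EGFP fusion; the fluorescent protein region is labelled as an EBFP fragment by the annotation software, presumably because of sequence similarity. A WPRE and a bovine growth hormone polyadenylation signal follow to enhance transcript stability and processing.

The record states only that the plasmid expresses TVA66T-EGFP from the CAG promoter. TVA constructs of this kind are generally used to make Cre-defined cells susceptible to EnvA-pseudotyped viruses.
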