Addgene plasmid #64091: pAAV-CAG-FLEX-TVA66T-EGFP
Purpose: Expresses TVA66T-EGFP under the CAG promotor
Depositing lab: Ian Wickersham. Depositing organization: Massachusetts Institute of Technology.
Backbone
  Vector backbone: pAAV
  Backbone manufacturer: Stratagene
  Backbone size w/o insert (bp): 5686
  Total vector size (bp): 6841
  Vector type: Mammalian Expression, AAV, Cre/Lox
Growth in bacteria
  Bacterial resistance: Ampicillin, 100 μg/mL
  Growth temperature: 37°C
  Growth strain: Stbl3
  Copy number: High Copy
Gene/Insert
  Gene/Insert name: TVA66T-EGFP (alt name: TVA950 E66T-EGFP)
  Species: Synthetic
  Insert size (bp): 1155
  Mutation: Glutamic acid 66 to Threonine
  Promoter: CAG
  Tag / fusion protein: EGFP (C terminal on insert)
  Cloning method: Unknown
  Sequencing primers: 5′ CTCTAGAGCCTCTGCTAACc; 3′ cagcgtatccacatagcg
Terms and licenses: Academic/Nonprofit Terms; Industry Terms: Not Available to Industry
How to cite: pAAV-CAG-FLEX-TVA66T-EGFP was a gift from Ian Wickersham (Addgene plasmid # 64091 ; http://n2t.net/addgene:64091 ; RRID:Addgene_64091)
