>Addgene plasmid #64091 | pAAV-CAG-FLEX-TVA66T-EGFP | addgene partial sequence | sequence record 108595 | pCAG-F 5'-GCAACGTGCTGGTTATTGTG-3'
CGTATAGCATACATTATACGAAGTTATTCTTTGCACCATTCTAAAGAATAACAGTGATAATTTCTGGGTT
AAGGCAAATAACTTCGTATAGGATACTTTATACGAAGTTATGCTAGCTCACTTGTACAGCTCGTCCATGC
CGAGAGTGATCCCGGCGGCGGTCACGAACTCCAGCAGGACCATGTGATCGCGCTTCTCGTTGGGGTCTTT
GCTCAGGGCGGACTGGGTGCTCAGGTAGTGGTTGTCGGGCAGCAGCACGGGGCCGTCGCCGATGGGGGTG
TTCTGCTGGTAGTGGTCGGCGAGCTGCACGCTGCCGTCCTCGATGTTGTGGCGGATCTTGAAGTTCACCT
TGATGCCGTTCTTCTGCTTGTCGGCCATGATATAGACGTTGTGGCTGTTGTAGTTGTACTCCAGCTTGTG
CCCCAGGATGTTGCCGTCCTCCTTGAAGTCGATGCCCTTCAGCTCGATGCGGTTCACCAGGGTGTCGCCC
TCGAACTTCACCTCGGCGCGGGTCTTGTAGTTGCCGTCGTCCTTGAAGAAGATGGTGCGCTCCTGGACGT
AGCCTTCGGGCATGGCGGACTTGAAGAAGTCGTGCTGCTTCATGTGGTCGGGGTAGCGGCTGAAGCACTG
CACGCCGTAGGTCAGGGTGGTCACGAGGGTGGGCCAGGGCACGGGCAGCTTGCCGGTGGTGCAGATGAAC
TTCAGGGTCAGCTTGCCGTAGGTGGCATCGCCCTCGCCCTCGCC
