>Addgene plasmid #64091 | pAAV-CAG-FLEX-TVA66T-EGFP | addgene partial sequence | sequence record 108779 | WPRE-R 5'-CATAGCGTAAAAGGAGCAACA-3'
ATCCAGAGGTTGATTCCGGAATAACTTCGTATAGGATACTTTATACGAAGTTATGCAGAATGGTAGCTGG
ATTGTAGCTGCTATTAGCAATATGAAACCTCTTAATAACTTCGTATAGCATACATTATACGAAGTTATGG
CGCGCCGCCACCATGGCGCGGCTGCTGCCCGCGCTGCTGCTGCTGCTGCTGCCCGGTAACGTGACCGGTA
ACGGGTCCGGTAACGGTTCTTTGTCCCGTTGCCCCCCCGGTCAGTTCCGCTGCTCGGAGCCGCCCGGTGC
CCACGGGGAGTGTTACCCGCAGGACTGGCTGTGCGACGGACACCCCGACTGCGACGACGGGCGGGACACC
TGGGGCTGCGGGACCAGCGCGATCCCCGCGGTGCCCACGGACAACGGCACAGAGGCTCCCACTGCCCCTG
CTCCTGGACGTGCTCTGCCAGCCAGGAATCACGGCCGCATGTGGATGCTGATCACTGCAGTGCTCCTGTG
CTGCCTGGTAGCTGTGGGTGGTATCGCTGCATGGGGGAAGTCCAAAGCAAAAAGCAGGTCTGACATCTTC
AGTCTTGAAAGCGCATCCAAGGGGGGTGGGGTGAGCAAGGGCGAGGAGCTGTTCACCGGGGTGGTGCCCA
TCCTGGTCGAGCTGGACGGCGACGTAAACGGCCACAAGTTCAGCGTGTCCGGCGAGGGCGAGGGCGATGC
CACCTACGGCAAGCTGACCCTGAAGTTCATCTGCACCACCGGCAAGCTGCCCGTGCCCTGGCCCACCCTC
GTGACCACCCTGACCTACGGCGTGCAGTGCTTCAGCCGCTACCCCGACCACATGAAGCAGCACGACTTCT
TCAAGTCCGCCATGCCCGAAGGCTACGTCCAGGAGCGCACCATCTTCTTCAAGGACG
